>Addgene plasmid #32004 | pRK5 FLAG metap2 | addgene partial sequence | sequence record 37351 | SP6 5'-ATTTAGGTGACACTATAG-3'
TCCGGTGTCCTCCCGGTCCACTGCACCTCGGTTCTATCGATTGAATTCACCATGGAAATGGACTACAAGG
ATGACGATGACAAGGGTGGTGGTGGTGGTGCGTCGACGATGGCGGGTGTGGAGGAGGTAGCGGCCTCCGG
GAGCCACCTGAATGGCGACCTGGATCCAGACGACAGGGAAGAAGGAGCTGCCTCTACGGCTGAGGAAGCA
GCCAAGAAAAAAAGACGAAAGAAGAAGAAGAGCAAAGGGCCTTCTGCAGGGGAACAGGAACCTGATAAAG
AATCAGGAGCCTCAGTGGATGAAGTAGCAAGACAGTTGGAAAGATCAGCATTGGAAGATAAAGAAAGAGA
TGAAGATGATGAAGATGGAGATGGCGATGGAGATGGAGCAACTGGAAAGAAGAAGAAAAAGAAGAAGAAG
AAGAGAGGACCAAAAGTTCAAACAGACCCTCCCTCAGTTCCAATATGTGACCTGTATCCTAATGGTGTAT
TTCCCAAAGGACAAGAATGCGAATACCCACCCACACAAGATGGGCGAACAGCTGCTTGGAGAACTACAAG
TGAAGAAAAGAAAGCATTAGATCAGGCAAGTGAAGAGATTTGGAATGATTTTCGAGAAGCTGCAGAAGCA
CATCGACAAGTTAGAAAATACGTAATGAGCTGGATCAAGCCTGGGATGACAATGATAGAAATCTGTGAAA
AGTTGGAAGACTGTTCACGCAAGTTAATAAAAGAGAATGGATTAAATGCAGGCCTGGCATTTCCTACTGG
ATGTTCTCTCAATAATTGTGCTGCCCATTATACTCCCAATGCCGGTGACACAACAGTATTACAG
