[The description below was written by a language model from this plasmid's Addgene catalogue record.]
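Description:
pRK5 FLAG metap2 is a mammalian expression plasmid built on the pRK5 backbone (about 4.7 kb without insert). It is propagated in E. coli as a high-copy plasmid under ampicillin selection. No mammalian selection marker is recorded, which fits use in transient transfection. The record contains catalogue fields only, with no feature table, so elements such as the bacterial origin are not itemised. The use of an SV40 polyA reverse sequencing primer implies an SV40 polyadenylation signal downstream of the insert.

The insert is metap2, linked to the Entrez gene Metap2 (methionine aminopeptidase 2, also known as p67 or p67eIF2); the species is not explicitly stated. It was cloned between SalI and NotI sites, both of which are retained. The coding sequence is fused in frame to an N-terminal FLAG epitope supplied by the backbone, allowing detection or immunoprecipitation with anti-FLAG antibodies. Expression in mammalian cells is driven by the CMV promoter. An SP6 promoter is also listed, which can support in vitro transcription and serves as the 5′ sequencing primer site.

According to the depositor, the construct serves as a control protein in experiments with FLAG-tagged proteins, in work on mTOR complex 1 signalling. It yields a FLAG-tagged band of roughly 60 kDa on western blot, but the depositor did not independently confirm that this product is Metap2 because this was not relevant to their experiments. The repository's quality-control sequencing suggests that the alanine at position 51 of metap2 is missing, so users needing the native protein should take this into account.
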