Addgene plasmid #32004: pRK5 FLAG metap2
Depositing lab: David Sabatini. Depositing organization: Whitehead Institute for Biomedical Research. Publication: mTOR Complex 1 Regulates Lipin 1 Localization to Control the SREBP Pathway. Peterson TR, Sengupta SS, Harris TE, Carmack AE, Kang SA, Balderas E, Guertin DA, Madden KL, Carpenter AE, Finck BN, Sabatini DM. Cell. 2011 Aug 5;146(3):408-20. 10.1016/j.cell.2011.06.034 PubMed 21816276.
Backbone
  Vector backbone: pRK5
  Backbone size w/o insert (bp): 4700
  Vector type: Mammalian Expression
Growth in bacteria
  Bacterial resistance: Ampicillin, 100 μg/mL
  Growth temperature: 37°C
  Growth strain: DH5alpha
  Copy number: High Copy
Gene/Insert
  Gene/Insert name: metap2
  Entrez Gene: Metap2 (a.k.a. 4930584B20Rik, A930035J23Rik, AI047573, AL024412, AU014659, Amp2, MGC102452, Mnpep, p67, p67eIF2)
  Promoter: CMV, SP6
  Tag / fusion protein: FLAG (N terminal on backbone)
  Cloning method: Restriction Enzyme; 5′ cloning site SalI (not destroyed); 3′ cloning site NotI (not destroyed)
  Sequencing primers: 5′ SP6; 3′ SV40pA-R
Terms and licenses: Academic/Nonprofit Terms; Industry Terms: Not Available to Industry
Depositor comments: Note from the depositor: "metap2 is a control protein, we know that the metap2-containing constructs detect a ~60kd flag tagged protein by western blot, confirming that it actually expresses metap2 has not been relevant for our experiments" Please note that Addgene's quality control sequence suggests that amino acid 51 (alanine) is missing from the metap2
How to cite: pRK5 FLAG metap2 was a gift from David Sabatini (Addgene plasmid # 32004 ; http://n2t.net/addgene:32004 ; RRID:Addgene_32004)
